Addgene plasmid #12577: pMSCV mSin1.2 myc
Depositing lab: David Sabatini. Depositing organization: Whitehead Institute for Biomedical Research. Publication: mSin1 is necessary for Akt/PKB phosphorylation, and its isoforms define three distinct mTORC2s. Frias MA, Thoreen CC, Jaffe JD, Schroder W, Sculley T, Carr SA, Sabatini DM. Curr Biol. 2006 Sep 19;16(18):1865-70. doi: 10.1016/j.cub.2006.08.001. Epub 2006 Aug 17. PubMed 16919458.
Backbone
  Vector backbone: pMSCV
  Backbone manufacturer: Clontech
  Backbone size w/o insert (bp): 6300
  Vector type: Mammalian Expression, Retroviral
  Selectable markers: Puromycin
Growth in bacteria
  Bacterial resistance: Ampicillin, 100 μg/mL
  Growth temperature: 37°C
  Growth strain: DH5alpha
  Copy number: High Copy
Gene/Insert
  Gene/Insert name: mSin1.2 (alt names: mSin1 transcript variant protein isoform 2; MAPKAP1)
  Species: H. sapiens (human)
  Insert size (bp): 1537
  GenBank ID: NP_077022
  Entrez Gene: MAPKAP1 (a.k.a. JC310, MIP1, SIN1, SIN1b, SIN1g)
  Tag / fusion protein: myc (C terminal on insert)
  Cloning method: Restriction Enzyme; 5′ cloning site XhoI/SalI (destroyed during cloning); 3′ cloning site EcoRI (not destroyed)
  Sequencing primers: 5′ MSCV primer
Terms and licenses: Academic/Nonprofit Terms; Industry Terms: Not Available to Industry
Depositor comments: Human mSin1 isoforms were cloned by RT-PCR from mRNA isolated from HEK-293T cells. This plasmid encodes isoform 2. See author's map for more information.
How to cite: pMSCV mSin1.2 myc was a gift from David Sabatini (Addgene plasmid # 12577 ; http://n2t.net/addgene:12577 ; RRID:Addgene_12577)
