[The description below was written by a language model from this plasmid's Addgene catalogue record.]
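Description:
pMSCV mSin1.2 myc is a retroviral mammalian expression plasmid built on the pMSCV (murine stem cell virus) backbone, a roughly 6.3 kb vector. It is maintained in E. coli as a high-copy plasmid under ampicillin selection and carries a puromycin marker for selecting transduced or transfected mammalian cells. No feature table accompanies the record, so individual elements are not itemised. In MSCV-type vectors generally, the insert sits between retroviral long terminal repeats. The 5′ LTR serves as the promoter, and a packaging signal allows the transcript to be incorporated into virions when the plasmid is introduced into a packaging cell line. This permits stable integration and expression in target cells.

The payload is a roughly 1.5 kb cDNA encoding isoform 2 of human mSin1 (gene MAPKAP1, also known as SIN1 or MIP1), fused at its C terminus to a myc epitope tag for detection or immunoprecipitation. The coding sequence was obtained by RT-PCR from HEK-293T cell mRNA. It was inserted by restriction cloning, using an XhoI/SalI compatible-end junction at the 5′ side that destroyed the sites and an intact EcoRI site at the 3′ side.

mSin1 is a component of mTOR complex 2. The associated publication reports that it is required for Akt/PKB phosphorylation and that its isoforms define three distinct mTORC2 complexes. The plasmid therefore appears to belong to a set of isoform-specific constructs. It is suited to stably expressing tagged mSin1.2 in mammalian cells to examine its incorporation into mTORC2 and its effect on downstream signalling.
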