>Addgene plasmid #12577 | pMSCV mSin1.2 myc | addgene partial sequence | sequence record 19009 | 12577 with MSCV
CCCTCACTCCTTCTCTAGGCGCCGGAATTAGATCTCTCGACCGGCACCATGGCCTTCTTGGACAATCCAA
CTATCATTCTAGCTCATATTCGACAGTCACATGTGACCAGTGATGACACGGGAATGTGTGAGATGGTTCT
CATTGATCATGATGTTGACCTAGAGAAGATTCATCCTCCTTCAATGCCTGGAGACAGTGGGTCAGAAATT
CAGGGAAGCAATGGTGAGACTCAGGGCTATGTATATGCCCAGTCAGTCGATATTATTTCAAGTTGGGACT
TTGGTATTAGAAGACGCTCAAACACAGCTCAAAGATTAGAACGACTCCGAAAAGAGAGACAAAACCAGAT
CAAATGCAAAAATATTCAGTGGAAAGAAAGAAATTCTAAGCAATCAGCCCAGGAGTTAAAGTCACTGTTT
GAAAAAAAATCTCTCAAAGAGAAGCCTCCAATTTCTGGGAAGCAGTCGATATTATCTGTACGCCTAGAAC
AGTGCCCTCTGCAGCTGAATAACCCTTTTAACGAGTATTCCAAATTTGATGGCAAGGGTCATGTAGGTAC
AACAGCAACCAAGAATATCGATGTCTACCTCCCTCTGCACTCGAGCCAGGACAGACTGCTGCCAATGACC
GTGGTGACAATGGCCAGCGCCAGGGTGCAGGACCTGATAGGGCTCATCTGCTGGCAGTATACAAGCGAAG
GACGGGAGCCGAGGCTCAATGACAATGTCAGTGCCTACTGCCTGCATATTGCTGAGGATGATGGGGAGGT
GGAC
